>Addgene plasmid #124239 | Moe-pDONR221 | addgene full sequence | sequence record 240915 | Addgene NGS Result
CGCTAGCATGGATGTTTTCCCAGTCACGACGTTGTAAAACGACGGCCAGTCTTAAGCTCGGGCCCCAAAT
AATGATTTTATTTTGACTGATAGTGACCTGTTCGTTGCAACAAATTGATGAGCAATGCTTTTTTATAATG
CCAACTTTGTACAAAAAAGCAGGCTTCACCATGTCTCCAAAAGCGCTAAATGTGCGCGTCACGACAATGG
ACGCGGAACTGGAGTTCGCCATTCAGTCGACGACGACGGGCAAGCAATTGTTTGACCAGGTGGTGAAGAC
GATCGGCCTGCGAGAGGTTTGGTTCTTTGGACTCCAGTACACCGACTCCAAGGGCGACTCCACATGGATC
AAGCTGTACAAAAAGGTGATGAACCAGGACGTGAAGAAGGAGAATCCCTTGCAGTTTAGGTTCCGTGCCA
AATTCTATCCCGAGGATGTGGCCGAGGAGCTGATCCAGGACATTACACTGCGTCTGTTCTACCTGCAGGT
GAAGAATGCCATACTGACCGACGAGATCTATTGTCCGCCAGAGACATCCGTGCTGCTCGCCTCGTACGCC
GTCCAGGCGCGTCATGGTGACCACAATAAGACCACCCACACAGCCGGCTTTCTGGCCAACGATCGCCTGC
TGCCGCAGCGCGTCATCGACCAGCACAAGATGTCCAAGGACGAGTGGGAGCAGTCGATTATGACCTGGTG
GCAGGAGCATCGCAGCATGCTGCGCGAGGATGCCATGATGGAGTATCTGAAGATCGCCCAAGACCTGGAG
ATGTACGGCGTTAACTACTTTGAGATCCGCAACAAGAAGGGCACGGATCTTTGGCTGGGCGTAGACGCAC
TGGGTCTGAACATTTACGAGCAGGACGATAGGTTGACGCCGAAAATTGGTTTCCCATGGTCCGAGATTCG
CAACATTTCGTTCTCGGAGAAGAAGTTCATCATCAAGCCGATCGACAAGAAGGCTCCGGACTTTATGTTC
TTTGCGCCACGTGTCCGCATCAACAAGCGCATTCTGGCCCTCTGCATGGGCAACCACGAGCTGTACATGC
GTCGCCGCAAGCCGGACACCATCGATGTGCAGCAGATGAAGGCGCAGGCGCGCGAGGAGAAGAATGCCAA
ACAGCAGGAACGTGAGAAGCTGCAGCTGGCGCTGGCCGCACGCGAACGCGCTGAAAAGAAGCAGCAGGAG
TACGAGGATCGGCTAAAGCAGATGCAGGAGGATATGGAGCGTTCGCAGCGCGATCTGCTTGAGGCGCAGG
ACATGATCCGCCGGCTGGAGGAGCAGCTGAAGCAGCTGCAGGCCGCCAAGGATGAGCTGGAGCTGCGCCA
GAAGGAGCTGCAGGCGATGCTGCAGCGCCTCGAGGAGGCCAAGAATATGGAGGCCGTCGAGAAGCTCAAG
CTCGAGGAGGAGATCATGGCCAAGCAGATGGAGGTGCAGCGCATTCAGGACGAGGTCAACGCCAAGGATG
AGGAGACAAAGCGTCTGCAGGACGAAGTGGAAGACGCCCGACGCAAGCAGGCTGAAGCCGCTGCCGCTCT
GCTGGCCGCGTCGACAACGCCGCAGCATCACCACGTGGCCGAGGATGAGAACGAGAACGAGGAGGAGCTG
ACGAACGGCGATGCCGGTGGCGATGTGTCGCGCGACCTGGACACCGACGAGCATATCAAGGACCCCATCG
AGGACAGACGCACGCTGGCCGAGCGCAACGAACGCTTGCACGATCAGCTCAAGGCTCTGAAACAAGATTT
GGCGCAGTCTCGCGACGAGACGAAAGAGACGGCAAACGATAAGATTCATCGCGAGAACGTTCGCCAGGGA
CGTGACAAGTACAAGACGCTCCGCGAGATTCGTAAGGGCAACACAAAGCGTCGCGTCGATCAGTTTGAGA
ACATGTCCAGCGACCCAGCTTTCTTGTACAAAGTTGGCATTATAAGAAAGCATTGCTTATCAATTTGTTG
CAACGAACAGGTCACTATCAGTCAAAATAAAATCATTATTTGCCATCCAGCTGATATCCCCTATAGTGAG
TCGTATTACATGGTCATAGCTGTTTCCTGGCAGCTCTGGCCCGTGTCTCAAAATCTCTGATGTTACATTG
CACAAGATAAAAATATATCATCATGAACAATAAAACTGTCTGCTTACATAAACAGTAATACAAGGGGTGT
TATGAGCCATATTCAACGGGAAACGTCGAGGCCGCGATTAAATTCCAACATGGATGCTGATTTATATGGG
TATAAATGGGCTCGCGATAATGTCGGGCAATCAGGTGCGACAATCTATCGCTTGTATGGGAAGCCCGATG
CGCCAGAGTTGTTTCTGAAACATGGCAAAGGTAGCGTTGCCAATGATGTTACAGATGAGATGGTCAGACT
AAACTGGCTGACGGAATTTATGCCTCTTCCGACCATCAAGCATTTTATCCGTACTCCTGATGATGCATGG
TTACTCACCACTGCGATCCCCGGAAAAACAGCATTCCAGGTATTAGAAGAATATCCTGATTCAGGTGAAA
ATATTGTTGATGCGCTGGCAGTGTTCCTGCGCCGGTTGCATTCGATTCCTGTTTGTAATTGTCCTTTTAA
CAGCGATCGCGTATTTCGTCTCGCTCAGGCGCAATCACGAATGAATAACGGTTTGGTTGATGCGAGTGAT
TTTGATGACGAGCGTAATGGCTGGCCTGTTGAACAAGTCTGGAAAGAAATGCATAAACTTTTGCCATTCT
CACCGGATTCAGTCGTCACTCATGGTGATTTCTCACTTGATAACCTTATTTTTGACGAGGGGAAATTAAT
AGGTTGTATTGATGTTGGACGAGTCGGAATCGCAGACCGATACCAGGATCTTGCCATCCTATGGAACTGC
CTCGGTGAGTTTTCTCCTTCATTACAGAAACGGCTTTTTCAAAAATATGGTATTGATAATCCTGATATGA
ATAAATTGCAGTTTCATTTGATGCTCGATGAGTTTTTCTAATCAGAATTGGTTAATTGGTTGTAACACTG
GCAGAGCATTACGCTGACTTGACGGGACGGCGCAAGCTCATGACCAAAATCCCTTAACGTGAGTTACGCG
TCGTTCCACTGAGCGTCAGACCCCGTAGAAAAGATCAAAGGATCTTCTTGAGATCCTTTTTTTCTGCGCG
TAATCTGCTGCTTGCAAACAAAAAAACCACCGCTACCAGCGGTGGTTTGTTTGCCGGATCAAGAGCTACC
AACTCTTTTTCCGAAGGTAACTGGCTTCAGCAGAGCGCAGATACCAAATACTGTTCTTCTAGTGTAGCCG
TAGTTAGGCCACCACTTCAAGAACTCTGTAGCACCGCCTACATACCTCGCTCTGCTAATCCTGTTACCAG
TGGCTGCTGCCAGTGGCGATAAGTCGTGTCTTACCGGGTTGGACTCAAGACGATAGTTACCGGATAAGGC
GCAGCGGTCGGGCTGAACGGGGGGTTCGTGCACACAGCCCAGCTTGGAGCGAACGACCTACACCGAACTG
AGATACCTACAGCGTGAGCTATGAGAAAGCGCCACGCTTCCCGAAGGGAGAAAGGCGGACAGGTATCCGG
TAAGCGGCAGGGTCGGAACAGGAGAGCGCACGAGGGAGCTTCCAGGGGGAAACGCCTGGTATCTTTATAG
TCCTGTCGGGTTTCGCCACCTCTGACTTGAGCGTCGATTTTTGTGATGCTCGTCAGGGGGGCGGAGCCTA
TGGAAAAACGCCAGCAACGCGGCCTTTTTACGGTTCCTGGCCTTTTGCTGGCCTTTTGCTCACATGTTCT
TTCCTGCGTTATCCCCTGATTCTGTGGATAACCGTATTACCGCCTTTGAGTGAGCTGATACCGCTCGCCG
CAGCCGAACGACCGAGCGCAGCGAGTCAGTGAGCGAGGAAGCGGAAGAGCGCCCAATACGCAAACCGCCT
CTCCCCGCGCGTTGGCCGATTCATTAATGCAGCTGGCACGACAGGTTTCCCGACTGGAAAGCGGGCAGTG
AGCGCAACGCAATTAATACGCGTACCGCTAGCCAGGAAGAGTTTGTAGAAACGCAAAAAGGCCATCCGTC
AGGATGGCCTTCTGCTTAGTTTGATGCCTGGCAGTTTATGGCGGGCGTCCTGCCCGCCACCCTCCGGGCC
GTTGCTTCACAACGTTCAAATCCGCTCCCGGCGGATTTGTCCTACTCAGGAGAGCGTTCACCGACAAACA
ACAGATAAAACGAAAGGCCCAGTCTTCCGACTGAGCCTTTCGTTTTATTTGATGCCTGGCAGTTCCCTAC
TCTCGCGTTAA
Features (pLannotate 1.2.2; 10 found; start..end, strand, type, name):
     14..50      -  CDS            lacZα (fragment): LacZα fragment of β-galactosidase; lacZ fragment
     66..165     +  protein_bind   attL1: mutant version of attL; recombination site for the Gateway® LR reaction LR Clonase™
    171..1895    +  CDS            Moe: MOEH_DROME - Also known as EMR1. Experimental evidence at protein level: Swiss-Prot protein existence level 1. Involved in connections of major cytoskeletal structures to the plasma membrane (PubMed:8666669). Together with wgn, involved in control of axon targeting of R8 and R2-R5 photoreceptors, independent of egr (PubMed:23544124). In the nucleus, recruited to sites of active transcription by RNA polymerase II where it has a role in nuclear mRNA export together with the mRNA export factor PCID2 and other messenger ribonucleoprotein (mRNP) particles (PubMed:28554770). From Drosophila melanoga
   1903..2002    -  protein_bind   attL2: mutant version of attL; recombination site for the Gateway® LR reaction LR Clonase™
   2020..2038    -  promoter       T7 promoter: promoter for bacteriophage T7 RNA polymerase
   2172..2981    +  CDS            KanR: aminoglycoside phosphotransferase; aph(3')-Ia; confers resistance to kanamycin in bacteria or G418 (Geneticin®) in eukaryotes
   3128..3716    +  rep_origin     ori: high-copy-number ColE1/pMB1/pBR322/pUC origin of replication
   3899..3991    +  CDS            lacI (fragment): lac repressor; lacI; The lac repressor binds to the lac operator to inhibit transcription in E. coli. This inhibition can be relieved by adding lactose or isopropyl-β-D-thiogalactopyranoside (IPTG).
   4046..4073    -  terminator     rrnB T2 terminator: transcription terminator T2 from the E. coli rrnB gene
   4205..4248    +  terminator     rrnB T1 terminator: Escherichia coli rrnB; transcription terminator T1 from the E. coli rrnB gene
