[The description below was written by a language model from this plasmid's Addgene catalogue record and pLannotate feature annotations shown in this document.]
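Description:
Moe-pDONR221 is a Gateway entry clone built on the pDONR221 backbone that carries the Drosophila melanogaster Moesin (Moe, CG10701) cDNA encoding the D isoform. The sequenced plasmid is about 4.3 kb. It is propagated in E. coli through a high-copy ColE1/pUC-type origin and selected with kanamycin via an aminoglycoside phosphotransferase (KanR) gene. The roughly 1.7 kb Moe open reading frame lies between attL1 and attL2 sites, the arrangement produced when a gene is recombined into a donor vector. According to the record, part of the plasmid derives from a clone of the DGC Gold cDNA collection.

Although the catalogue lists the vector type as insect expression, the annotated features show no eukaryotic promoter or polyadenylation signal upstream or downstream of the insert, so the plasmid itself is a shuttle intermediate rather than an expression construct. The only promoter annotated is a T7 promoter just outside attL2, oriented back toward the insert on the antisense strand. The rrnB T1 and T2 terminators upstream of the attL1 side are standard backbone elements that insulate the cloned sequence from read-through transcription in bacteria. The short lacZα and lacI fragments are backbone remnants with no evident function. No epitope tag or reporter is annotated on the coding sequence.

The attL sites allow an LR Clonase reaction to transfer the Moesin coding sequence directionally into any attR-containing destination vector, for example fly or insect-cell expression vectors that supply promoters and tags. Moesin is the fly ERM-family protein that links the actin cytoskeleton to the plasma membrane, and the associated publication concerns its role in mitotic spindle assembly and function.
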