Addgene plasmid #124239: Moe-pDONR221
Purpose: Gateway entry clone of Drosophila Moesin cDNA encoding the D isoform.
Depositing lab: Peter Vilmos. Depositing organization: HUN-REN Biological Research Centre Szeged (HUN-REN Szegedi Biológiai Kutatóközpont). Publication: The actin-binding ERM protein Moesin directly regulates spindle assembly and function during mitosis. Vilmos P, Kristo I, Szikora S, Jankovics F, Lukacsovich T, Kari B, Erdelyi M. Cell Biol Int. 2016 Jun;40(6):696-707. doi: 10.1002/cbin.10607. Epub 2016 Apr 6. PubMed 27006187.
Backbone
  Vector backbone: pDONR221
  Backbone size w/o insert (bp): 2555
  Vector type: Insect Expression
Growth in bacteria
  Bacterial resistance: Kanamycin, 50 μg/mL
  Growth temperature: 37°C
  Growth strain: DH5alpha
  Copy number: Unknown
Gene/Insert
  Gene/Insert name: Drosophila Moesin (alt names: dMoe; CG10701)
  Species: D. melanogaster (fly)
  Insert size (bp): 1728
  Entrez Gene: Moe (a.k.a. Dmel_CG10701, CG10701, D17, DMoe, Dmel\CG10701, Dmoe, EMR1, ERM, Emr1, GMA, Moes, anon-WO03040301.155, anon-WO03040301.157, anon-WO03040301.159, anon-WO03040301.161, dMoe, gma, l(1)G0067, l(1)G0323, l(1)G0404, l(1)G0415, moe, moesin, moesin/ezrin/radixin homolog mRNA)
  Cloning method: Gateway Cloning
  Sequencing primers: 5′ Unknown
Resource information
  A portion of this plasmid was derived from a plasmid made by: DGC Gold cDNA collection, BDGP
Terms and licenses: Academic/Nonprofit Terms; Industry Terms: Not Available to Industry
How to cite: Moe-pDONR221 was a gift from Peter Vilmos (Addgene plasmid # 124239 ; http://n2t.net/addgene:124239 ; RRID:Addgene_124239)
